>Addgene plasmid #184799 | pN1-CMV-sDarken | addgene full sequence | sequence record 365037 | Addgene Partial NGS Result
TAACCGTATTACCGCCATGCATTAGTTATTAATAGTAATCAATTACGGGGTCATTAGTTCATAGCCCATA
TATGGAGTTCCGCGTTACATAACTTACGGTAAATGGCCCGCCTGGCTGACCGCCCAACGACCCCCGCCCA
TTGACGTCAATAATGACGTATGTTCCCATAGTAACGCCAATAGGGACTTTCCATTGACGTCAATGGGTGG
AGTATTTACGGTAAACTGCCCACTTGGCAGTACATCAAGTGTATCATATGCCAAGTACGCCCCCTATTGA
CGTCAATGACGGTAAATGGCCCGCCTGGCATTATGCCCAGTACATGACCTTATGGGACTTTCCTACTTGG
CAGTACATCTACGTATTAGTCATCGCTATTACCATGGTGATGCGGTTTTGGCAGTACATCAATGGGCGTG
GATAGCGGTTTGACTCACGGGGATTTCCAAGTCTCCACCCCATTGACGTCAATGGGAGTTTGTTTTGGCA
CCAAAATCAACGGGACTTTCCAAAATGTCGTAACAACTCCGCCCCATTGACGCAAATGGGCGGTAGGCGT
GTACGGTGGGAGGTCTATATAAGCAGAGCTGGTTTAGTGAACCGTCAGATCCGCTAGCGCTACCGGACTC
AGATCTCGAGCTCAAGCTTATGGATGTGCTCAGCCCTGGTCAGGGCAACAACACCACATCACCACCGGCT
CCCTTTGAGACCGGCGGCAACACTACTGGTATCTCCGACGTGACCGTCAGCTACCAAGTGATCACCTCTC
TGCTGCTGGGCACGCTCATCTTCTGCGCGGTGCTGGGCAATGCGTGCGTGGTGGCTGCCATCGCCTTGGA
GCGCTCCCTGCAGAACGTGGCCAATTATCTTATTGGCTCTTTGGCGGTCACCGACCTCATGGTGTCGGTG
TTGGTGCTGCCCATGGCCGCGCTGTATCAGGTGCTCAACAAGTGGACACTGGGCCAGGTAACCTGCGACC
TGTTCATCGCCCTCGACGTGCTGTGCTGCACCTCATCCATCTTGCACCTGTGCGCCATCGCGCTGGACAG
GTACTGGGCCATCACGGACCCCATCGACTACGTGAACAAGAGGACGCCCCGGCGCGCCGCTGCGCTCATC
TCGCTCACTTGGCTTATTGGCTTCCTCATCTCTATCCCGCCCATGCTGGGCTGGCGCACCCCGGAAGACC
GCTCGGACCCCGACGCATGCACCATTAGCAAGGATCATGGCTACACTATCTATTCCACCTTTGGAGCTTT
CTACATCCCGCTGCTGCTCATGCTGGTTCTCTATGGGCGCATATTCCGAGCTGCGCGCTTCCTGAGCTCA
TATAAGAACGTCTATATCAAGGCCGACAAGCAGAAGAACGGCATCAAGGCGAACTTCAAGATCCGCCACA
ACATCGAGGACGGCGGCGTGCAGCTCGCCTACCACTACCAGCAGAACACCCCCATCGGCGACGGCCCCGT
GCTGCTGCCCGACAACCACTACCTGAGCGTGCAGTCCAAACTTTCGAAAGACCCCAACGAGAAGCGCGAT
CACATGGTCCTGCTGGAGTTCGTGACCGCCGCCGGGATCACTCTCGGCATGGACGAGCTGTACAAGGGCG
GTACCGGAGGGAGCATGGTGAGCAAGGGCGAGGAGCTGTTCACCGGGGTGGTGCCCATCCTGGTCGAGCT
GGACGGCGACGTAAACGGCCACAAGTTCAGCGTGTCCGGCGAGGGTGAGGGCGATGCCACCTACGGCAAG
CTGACCCTGAAGTTCATCTGCACCACCGGCAAGCTGCCCGTGCCCTGGCCCACCCTCGTGACCACCCTGA
CCTACGGCGTGCAGTGCTTCAGCCGCTACCCCGACCACATGAAGCAGCACGACTTCTTCAAGTCCGCCAT
GCCCGAAGGCTACATCCAGGAGCGCACCATCTTCTTCAAGGACGACGGCAACTACAAGACCCGCGCCGAG
GTGAAGTTCGAGGGCGACACCCTGGTGAACCGCATCGAGCTGAAGGGCATCGACTTCAAGGAGGACGGCA
ACATCCTGGGGCACAAGCTGGAGTACAACTGTTTTGACCAACTGCGAGAGAGGAAGACAGTGAAGACGCT
GGGCATCATCATGGGCACCTTCATCCTCTGCTGGCTGCCCTTCTTCATCGTGGCTCTTGTTCTGCCCTTC
TGCGAGAGCAGCTGCCACATGCCCACCCTGTTGGGCGCCATAATCAATTGGCTGGGCTACTCCAACTCTC
TGCTTAACCCCGTCATTTACGCATACTTCAACAAGGACTTTCAAAACGCGTTTAAGAAGATCATTAAGTG
TAAGTTCTGCCGCCAGTGAGCGGCCGCGACTCTAGATCATAATCAGCCATACCACATTTGTAGAGGTTTT
ACTTGCTTTAAAAAACCTCCCACACCTCCCCCTGAACCTGAAACATAAAATGAATGCAATTGTTGTTGTT
AACTTGTTTATTGCAGCTTATAATGGTTACAAATAAAGCAATAGCATCACAAATTTCACAAATAAAGCAT
TTTTTTCACTGCATTCTAGTTGTGGTTTGTCCAAACTCATCAATGTATCTTAAGGCGTAAATTGTAAGCG
TTAATATTTTGTTAAAATTCGCGTTAAATTTTTGTTAAATCAGCTCATTTTTTAACCAATAGGCCGAAAT
CGGCAAAATCCCTTATAAATCAAAAGAATAGACCGAGATAGGGT
[37 nt withheld, positions 2705-2741]
AAAGAACGTGGACTCCAACGTCAAAGG
[49 nt withheld, positions 2769-2817]
T
[91 nt withheld, positions 2819-2909]
G
[124 nt withheld, positions 2911-3034]
CAGGTGGCACTTTTCGGGGAAATGTGCGCGGAACCCCTATTTGTTTATTTTTCTAAATACATTCAAATAT
GTATCCGCTCATGAGACAATAACCCTGATAAATGCTTCAATAATATTGAAAAAGGAAGAGTCCTGAGGCG
GAAAGAACCAGCTGTGGAATGTGTGTCAGTTAGGGTGTGGAAAGTCCCCAGGCTCCCCAGCAGGCAGAAG
TATGCAAAGCATGCATCTCAATTAGTCAGCAACCAGGTGTGGAAAGTCCCCAGGCTCCCCAGCAGGCAGA
AGTATGCAAAGCATGCATCTCAATTAGTCAGCAACCATAGTCCCGCCCCTAACTCCGCCCATCCCGCCCC
TAACTCCGCCCAGTTCCGCCCATTCTCCGCCCCATGGCTGACTAATTTTTTTTATTTATGCAGAGGCCGA
GGCCGCCTCGGCCTCTGAGCTATTCCAGAAGTAGTGAGGAGGCTTTTTTGGAGGCCTAGGCTTTTGCAAA
GATCGATCAAGAGACAGGATGAGGATCGTTTCGCATGATTGAACAAGATGGATTGCACGCAGGTTCTCCG
GCCGCTTGGGTGGAGAGGCTATTCGGCTATGACTGGGCACAACAGACAATCGGCTGCTCTGATGCCGCCG
TGTTCCGGCTGTCAGCGCAGGGGCGCCCGGTTCTTTTTGTCAAGACCGACCTGTCCGGTGCCCTGAATGA
ACTGCAAGACGAGGCAGCGCGGCTATCGTGGCTGGCCACGACGGGCGTTCCTTGCGCAGCTGTGCTCGAC
GTTGTCACTGAAGCGGGAAGGGACTGGCTGCTATTGGGCGAAGTGCCGGGGCAGGATCTCCTGTCATCTC
ACCTTGCTCCTGCCGAGAAAGTATCCATCATGGCTGATGCAATGCGGCGGCTGCATACGCTTGATCCGGC
TACCTGCCCATTCGACCACCAAGCGAAACATCGCATCGAGCGAGCACGTACTCGGATGGAAGCCGGTCTT
GTCGATCAGGATGATCTGGACGAAGAGCATCAGGGGCTCGCGCCAGCCGAACTGTTCGCCAGGCTCAAGG
CGAGCATGCCCGACGGCGAGGATCTCGTCGTGACCCATGGCGATGCCTGCTTGCCGAATATCATGGTGGA
AAATGGCCGCTTTTCTGGATTCATCGACTGTGGCCGGCTGGGTGTGGCGGACCGCTATCAGGACATAGCG
TTGGCTACCCGTGATATTGCTGAAGAGCTTGGCGGCGAATGGGCTGACCGCTTCCTCGTGCTTTACGGTA
TCGCCGCTCCCGATTCGCAGCGCATCGCCTTCTATCGCCTTCTTGACGAGTTCTTCTGAGCGGGACTCTG
GGGTTCGAAATGACCGACCAAGCGACGCCCAACCTGCCATCACGAGATTTCGATTCCACCGCCGCCTTCT
ATGAAAGGTTGGGCTTCGGAATCGTTTTCCGGGACGCCGGCTGGATGATCCTCCAGCGCGGGGATCTCAT
GCTGGAGTTCTTCGCCCACCCTAGGGGGAGGCTAACTGAAACACGGAAGGAGACAATACCGGAAGGAACC
CGCGCTATGACGGCAATAAAAAGACAGAATAAAACGCACGGTGTTGGGTCGTTTGTTCATAAACGCGGGG
TTCGGTCCCAGGGCTGGCACTCTGTCGATACCCCACCGAGACCCCATTGGGGCCAATACGCCCGCGTTTC
TTCCTTTTCCCCACCCCACCCCCCAAGTTCGGGTGAAGGCCCAGGGCTCGCAGCCAACGTCGGGGCGGCA
GGCCCTGCCATAGCCTCAGGTTACTCATATATACTTTAGATTGATTTAAAACTTCATTTTTAATTTAAAA
GGATCTAGGTGAAGATCCTTTTTGATAATCTCATGACCAAAATCCCTTAACGTGAGTTTTCGTTCCACTG
AGCGTCAGACCCCGTAGAAAAGATCAAAGGATCTTCTTGAGATCCTTTTTTTCTGCGCGTAATCTGCTGC
TTGCAAACAAAAAAACCACCGCTACCAGCGGTGGTTTGTTTGCCGGATCAAGAGCTACCAACTCTTTTTC
CGAAGGTAACTGGCTTCAGCAGAGCGCAGATACCAAATACTGTTCTTCTAGTGTAGCCGTAGTTAGGCCA
CCACTTCAAGAACTCTGTAGCACCGCCTACATACCTCGCTCTGCTAATCCTGTTACCAGTGGCTGCTGCC
AGTGGCGATAAGTCGTGTCTTACCGGGTTGGACTCAAGACGATAGTTACCGGATAAGGCGCAGCGGTCGG
GCTGAACGGGGGGTTCGTGCACACAGCCCAGCTTGGAGCGAACGACCTACACCGAACTGAGATACCTACA
GCGTGAGCTATGAGAAAGCGCCACGCTTCCCGAAGGGAGAAAGGCGGACAGGTATCCGGTAAGCGGCAGG
GTCGGAACAGGAGAGCGCACGAGGGAGCTTCCAGGGGGAAACGCCTGGTATCTTTATAGTCCTGTCGGGT
TTCGCCACCTCTGACTTGAGCGTCGATTTTTGTGATGCTCGTCAGGGGGGCGGAGCCTATGGAAAAACGC
CAGCAACGCGGCCTTTTTACGGTTCCTGGCCTTTTGCTGGCCTTTTGCTCACATGTTCTTTCCTGCGTTA
TCCCCTGATTCTGTGGA
Features (pLannotate 1.2.2; 16 found; start..end, strand, type, name):
     83..386     +  enhancer       CMV enhancer: human cytomegalovirus immediate early enhancer
    387..590     +  promoter       CMV promoter: human cytomegalovirus (CMV) immediate early promoter
    613..649     +  misc_feature   MCS (fragment): multiple cloning site
    758..1324    +  CDS            HTR1E (fragment): 5HT1E_HUMAN - Experimental evidence at protein level: Swiss-Prot protein existence level 1. G-protein coupled receptor for 5-hydroxytryptamine (serotonin). Also functions as a receptor for various alkaloids and psychoactive substances. Ligand binding causes a conformation change that triggers signaling via guanine nucleotide-binding proteins (G proteins) and modulates the activity of down-stream effectors, such as adenylate cyclase. Signaling inhibits adenylate cyclase activity. From Homo sapiens (Human).
   1325..2059    +  CDS            cEGFP: cEGFP is a basic (constitutively fluorescent) green fluorescent protein published in 2008, derived from Aequorea victoria.
   2075..2299    +  CDS            HTR1B (fragment): 5HT1B_PIG - Experimental evidence at transcript level: Swiss-Prot protein existence level 2. G-protein coupled receptor for 5-hydroxytryptamine (serotonin). Also functions as a receptor for various alkaloids and psychoactive substances. Ligand binding causes a conformation change that triggers signaling via guanine nucleotide-binding proteins (G proteins) and modulates the activity of down-stream effectors, such as adenylate cyclase. Signaling inhibits adenylate cyclase activity. Arrestin family members inhibit signaling via G proteins and mediate activation of alternative signaling pathways.
   2345..2428    +  CDS            large T antigen (fragment): large T antigen from SV40 (simian virus 40)
   2451..2572    +  polyA_signal   SV40 poly(A) signal: SV40 polyadenylation signal
   2606..3034    -  rep_origin     f1 ori (sequence partly withheld): f1 bacteriophage origin of replication; arrow indicates direction of (+) strand synthesis
   3061..3165    +  promoter       AmpR promoter: bla
   3167..3524    +  promoter       SV40 promoter: SV40 enhancer and early promoter
   3559..4353    +  CDS            NeoR/KanR: aminoglycoside phosphotransferase from Tn5; aph(3')-II (or nptII); confers resistance to neomycin, kanamycin, and G418 (Geneticin®)
   4374..4526    +  CDS            ble (fragment): BLE_KLEPN - Experimental evidence at protein level: Swiss-Prot protein existence level 1. Binding protein with a strong affinity to the bleomycin family of antibiotics. Binds to CL990; an antimitotic-antibiotic compound. From Klebsiella pneumoniae.
   4585..4632    +  polyA_signal   HSV TK poly(A) signal: herpes simplex virus thymidine kinase polyadenylation signal (Cole and Stacy, 1985)
   4723..4739    -  polyA_signal   bGH poly(A) signal (fragment): bovine growth hormone polyadenylation signal
   4961..5549    +  rep_origin     ori: high-copy-number ColE1/pMB1/pBR322/pUC origin of replication
