[The description below was written by a language model from this plasmid's Addgene catalogue record and pLannotate feature annotations shown in this document.]
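Description:
pN1-CMV-sDarken is a 5.6 kb mammalian expression plasmid built on a pN1-type backbone that carries the genetically encoded fluorescent serotonin sensor sDarken. It is maintained in E. coli at high copy through a ColE1/pUC-family origin and selected with kanamycin. The resistance gene is the Tn5 aminoglycoside phosphotransferase (NeoR/KanR), which sits downstream of tandem bacterial (bla) and SV40 early promoters and is terminated by the HSV TK polyadenylation signal. This arrangement gives kanamycin resistance in bacteria and can also confer G418 resistance in mammalian cells. An f1 origin is present as well. The short ble, bGH poly(A) and SV40 large T antigen fragments flagged by the automated annotation appear to be backbone remnants or partial matches rather than functional elements.

The payload is a synthetic insert of about 1.7 kb driven by the human cytomegalovirus immediate-early enhancer and promoter and followed by the SV40 polyadenylation signal. The feature table shows its architecture as a serotonin G-protein coupled receptor sequence interrupted by a GFP-derived module: an N-terminal receptor segment, a central block annotated as cEGFP, and a C-terminal receptor segment. The annotation software matched the two receptor portions to different 5-HT1 family members (human HTR1E and pig HTR1B). These are fragmentary homology hits, so the record does not firmly identify the parent receptor subtype. In sensors of this design, the conformational change caused by ligand binding to the receptor is transmitted to the inserted fluorescent protein and alters its brightness. The plasmid is intended for strong constitutive expression of the sensor in transfected mammalian cells, for optical detection of serotonin.
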