Addgene plasmid #184799: pN1-CMV-sDarken
Purpose: Serotonin Sensor sDarken under the control of a CMV Promoter.
Depositing lab: Olivia Masseck. Publication: Next generation genetically encoded fluorescent sensors for serotonin. Kubitschke M, Muller M, Wallhorn L, Pulin M, Mittag M, Pollok S, Ziebarth T, Bremshey S, Gerdey J, Claussen KC, Renken K, Gross J, Gneisse P, Meyer N, Wiegert JS, Reiner A, Fuhrmann M, Masseck OA. Nat Commun. 2022 Dec 6;13(1):7525. doi: 10.1038/s41467-022-35200-w. PubMed 36473867.
Backbone
  Vector backbone: pN1
  Backbone size w/o insert (bp): 3961
  Total vector size (bp): 5641
  Vector type: Mammalian Expression
Growth in bacteria
  Bacterial resistance: Kanamycin, 50 μg/mL
  Growth temperature: 37°C
  Growth strain: DH5alpha
  Copy number: High Copy
Gene/Insert
  Gene/Insert name: sDarken
  Species: Synthetic
  Insert size (bp): 1680
  Promoter: CMV
  Cloning method: Unknown
  Sequencing primers: 5′ GCAAATGGGCGGTAGGCGT; 3′ AACCATTATAAGCTGCAATAAAC
Terms and licenses: Academic/Nonprofit Terms; Industry Terms: Not Available to Industry
Depositor comments: Please visit https://doi.org/10.1101/2022.03.10.483799 for bioRxiv preprint.
How to cite: pN1-CMV-sDarken was a gift from Olivia Masseck (Addgene plasmid # 184799 ; http://n2t.net/addgene:184799 ; RRID:Addgene_184799)
